>Addgene plasmid #176741 | pZac2.1 gfaABC1D-Lck-13xLinker-BioID2-BioID2-HA | addgene full sequence | sequence record 348675 | Addgene NGS Result
AGCGCCCAATACGCAAACCGCCTCTCCCCGCGCGTTGGCCGATTCATTAATGCAGCTGGCACGACAGGTT
TCCCGACTGGAAAGCGGGCAGTGAGCGCAACGCAATTAATGTGAGTTAGCTCACTCATTAGGCACCCCAG
GCTTTACACTTTATGCTTCCGGCTCGTATGTTGTGTGGAATTGTGAGCGGATAACAATTTCACACAGGAA
ACAGCTATGACCATGATTACGCCAGATTTAATTAAGGCCTTAATTAGGCTGCGCGCTCGCTCGCTCACTG
AGGCCGCCCGGGCAAAGCCCGGGCGTCGGGCGACCTTTGGTCGCCCGGCCTCAGTGAGCGAGCGAGCGCG
CAGAGAGGGAGTGGCCAACTCCATCACTAGGGGTTCCTTGTAGTTAATGATTAACCCGCCATGCTACTTA
TCTACGTAGCCATGCTCTAGGAAGATCTAACATATCCTGGTGTGGAGTAGGGGACGCTGCTCTGACAGAG
GCTCGGGGGCCTGAGCTGGCTCTGTGAGCTGGGGAGGAGGCAGACAGCCAGGCCTTGTCTGCAAGCAGAC
CTGGCAGCATTGGGCTGGCCGCCCCCCAGGGCCTCCTCTTCATGCCCAGTGAATGACTCACCTTGGCACA
GACACAATGTTCGGGGTGGGCACAGTGCCTGCTTCCCGCCGCACCCCAGCCCCCCTCAAATGCCTTCCGA
GAAGCCCATTGAGCAGGGGGCTTGCATTGCACCCCAGCCTGACAGCCTGGCATCTTGGGATAAAAGCAGC
ACAGCCCCCTAGGGGCTGCCCTTGCTGTGTGGCGCCACCGGCGGTGGAGAACAAGGCTCTATTCAGCCTG
TGCCCAGGAAAGGGGATCAGGGGATGCCCAGGCATGGACAGTGGGTGGCAGGGGGGGAGAGGAGGGCTGT
CTGCTTCCCAGAAGTCCAAGGACACAAATGGGTGAGGGGAGAGCTCTCCCCATAGCTGGGCTGCGGCCCA
ACCCCACCCCCTCAGGCTATGCCAGGGGGTGTTGCCAGGGGCACCCGGGCATCGCCAGTCTAGCCCACTC
CTTCATAAAGCCCTCGCATCCCAGGAGCGAGCAGAGCCAGAGCAGGTTGGAGAGGAGACGCATCACCTCC
GCTGCTCGCAAGCTTTATTGCGGTAGTTTATCACAGTTAAATTGCTAACGCAGTCAGTGCTTCTGACACA
ACAGTCTCGAACTTAAGCTGCAGAAGTTGGTCGTGAGGCACTGGGCAGGTAAGTATCAAGGTTACAAGAC
AGGTTTAAGGAGACCAATAGAAACTGGGCTTGTCGAGACAGAGAAGACTCTTGCGTTTCTGATAGGCACC
TATTGGTCTTACTGACATCCACTTTGCCTTTCTCTCCACAGGTGTCCACTCCCAGTTCAATTACAGCTCT
TAAGGCTAGAGTACTTAATACGACTCACTATAGGCTAGCCTCGAGCTCGGATCCACCACCATGGGCTGTG
GCTGCAGCTCAAACCCTGAAGATGACTGGATGGAGAACATTGACGTGTGTGAGAACTGCCATTATCCCCC
GCCGGGTGGAGGCGGGTCTGGAGGCGGGGGTAGTGGCGGGGGTGGAAGCGGGGGTGGAGGCGGGTCGGGT
GGCGGAGGTAGCGGAGGCGGTGGAAGTGGAGGCGGTGGAAGTGGTGGAGGAGGTTCTGGTGGCGGAGGTA
GCGGTGGCGGAGGTAGCGGAGGCGGTGGAAGTGGTGGCGGAGGTAGCGGAGGCGGTGGATCGGTCGACAC
GATGTTCAAAAATCTTATTTGGCTGAAGGAAGTTGATAGCACCCAGGAGCGGCTTAAGGAATGGAATGTC
TCCTATGGCACTGCACTCGTCGCCGATAGACAGACCAAAGGTAGAGGCGGTCTCGGACGGAAGTGGTTGA
GTCAGGAGGGCGGTCTTTACTTCTCTTTCTTGTTGAATCCAAAAGAGTTTGAAAATTTGTTGCAACTTCC
ACTGGTCTTGGGACTCTCCGTGAGCGAGGCACTCGAAGAGATTACAGAGATACCATTTAGTCTGAAGTGG
CCCAACGACGTTTATTTTCAGGAGAAAAAGGTTTCAGGGGTCCTTTGTGAGCTCAGTAAGGACAAGCTGA
TAGTGGGAATCGGTATAAACGTGAATCAAAGAGAGATCCCTGAAGAGATCAAGGATCGGGCCACAACACT
TTATGAAATCACTGGAAAGGATTGGGACAGAAAGGAGGTCTTGCTGAAGGTTCTCAAGCGAATTTCCGAA
AATCTCAAGAAATTTAAGGAAAAATCCTTTAAAGAGTTCAAAGGAAAAATTGAGTCAAAGATGTTGTACC
TTGGAGAGGAGGTTAAACTCTTGGGAGAAGGCAAGATTACCGGGAAACTTGTGGGCCTGAGTGAAAAGGG
CGGTGCTTTGATACTTACAGAGGAAGGCATAAAGGAGATACTGTCCGGCGAATTTAGCTTGCGACGGTCA
AGCTTAGGTGGAGGAGGTTCTGGAGGCGGTGGAAGTGGTGGCGGAGGTAGCGGTGGAGGAGGTTCTATGG
TGTCTAAGGAATTCATGTTCAAAAATCTTATTTGGCTGAAGGAAGTTGATAGCACCCAGGAGCGGCTTAA
GGAATGGAATGTCTCCTATGGCACTGCACTCGTCGCCGATAGACAGACCAAAGGTAGAGGCGGTCTCGGA
CGGAAGTGGTTGAGTCAGGAGGGCGGTCTTTACTTCTCTTTCTTGTTGAATCCAAAAGAGTTTGAAAATT
TGTTGCAACTTCCACTGGTCTTGGGACTCTCCGTGAGCGAGGCACTCGAAGAGATTACAGAGATACCATT
TAGTCTGAAGTGGCCCAACGACGTTTATTTTCAGGAGAAAAAGGTTTCAGGGGTCCTTTGTGAGCTCAGT
AAGGACAAGCTGATAGTGGGAATCGGTATAAACGTGAATCAAAGAGAGATCCCTGAAGAGATCAAGGATC
GGGCCACAACACTTTATGAAATCACTGGAAAGGATTGGGACAGAAAGGAGGTCTTGCTGAAGGTTCTCAA
GCGAATTTCCGAAAATCTCAAGAAATTTAAGGAAAAATCCTTTAAAGAGTTCAAAGGAAAAATTGAGTCA
AAGATGTTGTACCTTGGAGAGGAGGTTAAACTCTTGGGAGAAGGCAAGATTACCGGGAAACTTGTGGGCC
TGAGTGAAAAGGGCGGTGCTTTGATACTTACAGAGGAAGGCATAAAGGAGATACTGTCCGGCGAATTTAG
CTTGCGACGGTCAGCTAGCGCTTACCCTTACGATGTACCGGATTACGCATAGGGATCCAATTCGCTTATC
GATAATCAACCTCTGGATTACAAAATTTGTGAAAGATTGACTGGTATTCTTAACTATGTTGCTCCTTTTA
CGCTATGTGGATACGCTGCTTTAATGCCTTTGTATCATGCTATTGCTTCCCGTATGGCTTTCATTTTCTC
CTCCTTGTATAAATCCTGGTTGCTGTCTCTTTATGAGGAGTTGTGGCCCGTTGTCAGGCAACGTGGCGTG
GTGTGCACTGTGTTTGCTGACGCAACCCCCACTGGTTGGGGCATTGCCACCACCTGTCAGCTCCTTTCCG
GGACTTTCGCTTTCCCCCTCCCTATTGCCACGGCGGAACTCATCGCCGCCTGCCTTGCCCGCTGCTGGAC
AGGGGCTCGGCTGTTGGGCACTGACAATTCCGTGGTGTTGTCGGGGAAATCATCGTCCTTTCCTTGGCTG
CTCGCCTATGTTGCCACCTGGATTCTGCGCGGGACGTCCTTCTGCTACGTCCCTTCGGCCCTCAATCCAG
CGGACCTTCCTTCCCGCGGCCTGCTGCCGGCTCTGCGGCCTCTTCCGCGTCTTCGCCTTCGCCCTCAGAC
GAGTCGGATCTCCCTTTGGGCCGCCTCCCCGCATCGATACCGGAATTCTGCAGATATCTAGAGTCGACCC
GGGCGGCCGCTTCGAGCAGACATGATAAGATACATTGATGAGTTTGGACAAACCACAACTAGAATGCAGT
GAAAAAAATGCTTTATTTGTGAAATTTGTGATGCTATTGCTTTATTTGTAACCATTATAAGCTGCAATAA
ACAAGTTAACAACAACAATTGCATTCATTTTATGTTTCAGGTTCAGGGGGAGATGTGGGAGGTTTTTTAA
AGCAAGTAAAACCTCTACAAATGTGGTAAAATCGATAAGGATCTTCCTAGAGCATGGCTACGTAGATAAG
TAGCATGGCGGGTTAATCATTAACTACAAGGAACCCCTAGTGATGGAGTTGGCCACTCCCTCTCTGCGCG
CTCGCTCGCTCACTGAGGCCGGGCGACCAAAGGTCGCCCGACGCCCGGGCTTTGCCCGGGCGGCCTCAGT
GAGCGAGCGAGCGCGCAGCCTTAATTAACCTAATTCACTGGCCGTCGTTTTACAACGTCGTGACTGGGAA
AACCCTGGCGTTACCCAACTTAATCGCCTTGCAGCACATCCCCCTTTCGCCAGCTGGCGTAATAGCGAAG
AGGCCCGCACCGATCGCCCTTCCCAACAGTTGCGCAGCCTGAATGGCGAATGGG
[124 nt withheld, positions 4535-4658]
C
[91 nt withheld, positions 4660-4750]
A
[49 nt withheld, positions 4752-4800]
CCTTTGACGTTGGAGTCCACGTTCTTT
[37 nt withheld, positions 4828-4864]
ACCCTATCTCGGTCTATTCTTTTGATTTATAAGGGATTTTGCCGATTTCGGCCTATTGGTTAAAAAATGA
GCTGATTTAACAAAAATTTAACGCGAATTTTAACAAAATATTAACGCTTACAATTTAGGTGGCACTTTTC
GGGGAAATGTGCGCGGAACCCCTATTTGTTTATTTTTCTAAATACATTCAAATATGTATCCGCTCATGAG
ACAATAACCCTGATAAATGCTTCAATAATATTGAAAAAGGAAGAGTATGAGTATTCAACATTTCCGTGTC
GCCCTTATTCCCTTTTTTGCGGCATTTTGCCTTCCTGTTTTTGCTCACCCAGAAACGCTGGTGAAAGTAA
AAGATGCTGAAGATCAGTTGGGTGCACGAGTGGGTTACATCGAACTGGATCTCAACAGCGGTAAGATCCT
TGAGAGTTTTCGCCCCGAAGAACGTTTTCCAATGATGAGCACTTTTAAAGTTCTGCTATGTGGCGCGGTA
TTATCCCGTATTGACGCCGGGCAAGAGCAACTCGGTCGCCGCATACACTATTCTCAGAATGACTTGGTTG
AGTACTCACCAGTCACAGAAAAGCATCTTACGGATGGCATGACAGTAAGAGAATTATGCAGTGCTGCCAT
AACCATGAGTGATAACACTGCGGCCAACTTACTTCTGACAACGATCGGAGGACCGAAGGAGCTAACCGCT
TTTTTGCACAACATGGGGGATCATGTAACTCGCCTTGATCGTTGGGAACCGGAGCTGAATGAAGCCATAC
CAAACGACGAGCGTGACACCACGATGCCTGTAGCAATGGCAACAACGTTGCGCAAACTATTAACTGGCGA
ACTACTTACTCTAGCTTCCCGGCAACAATTAATAGACTGGATGGAGGCGGATAAAGTTGCAGGACCACTT
CTGCGCTCGGCCCTTCCGGCTGGCTGGTTTATTGCTGATAAATCTGGAGCCGGTGAGCGTGGGTCTCGCG
GTATCATTGCAGCACTGGGGCCAGATGGTAAGCCCTCCCGTATCGTAGTTATCTACACGACGGGGAGTCA
GGCAACTATGGATGAACGAAATAGACAGATCGCTGAGATAGGTGCCTCACTGATTAAGCATTGGTAACTG
TCAGACCAAGTTTACTCATATATACTTTAGATTGATTTAAAACTTCATTTTTAATTTAAAAGGATCTAGG
TGAAGATCCTTTTTGATAATCTCATGACCAAAATCCCTTAACGTGAGTTTTCGTTCCACTGAGCGTCAGA
CCCCGTAGAAAAGATCAAAGGATCTTCTTGAGATCCTTTTTTTCTGCGCGTAATCTGCTGCTTGCAAACA
AAAAAACCACCGCTACCAGCGGTGGTTTGTTTGCCGGATCAAGAGCTACCAACTCTTTTTCCGAAGGTAA
CTGGCTTCAGCAGAGCGCAGATACCAAATACTGTTCTTCTAGTGTAGCCGTAGTTAGGCCACCACTTCAA
GAACTCTGTAGCACCGCCTACATACCTCGCTCTGCTAATCCTGTTACCAGTGGCTGCTGCCAGTGGCGAT
AAGTCGTGTCTTACCGGGTTGGACTCAAGACGATAGTTACCGGATAAGGCGCAGCGGTCGGGCTGAACGG
GGGGTTCGTGCACACAGCCCAGCTTGGAGCGAACGACCTACACCGAACTGAGATACCTACAGCGTGAGCT
ATGAGAAAGCGCCACGCTTCCCGAAGGGAGAAAGGCGGACAGGTATCCGGTAAGCGGCAGGGTCGGAACA
GGAGAGCGCACGAGGGAGCTTCCAGGGGGAAACGCCTGGTATCTTTATAGTCCTGTCGGGTTTCGCCACC
TCTGACTTGAGCGTCGATTTTTGTGATGCTCGTCAGGGGGGCGGAGCCTATGGAAAAACGCCAGCAACGC
GGCCTTTTTACGGTTCCTGGCCTTTTGCTGGCCTTTTGCTCACATGTTCTTTCCTGCGTTATCCCCTGAT
TCTGTGGATAACCGTATTACCGCCTTTGAGTGAGCTGATACCGCTCGCCGCAGCCGAACGACCGAGCGCA
GCGAGTCAGTGAGCGAGGAAGCGGAAG
Features (pLannotate 1.2.2; 17 found; start..end, strand, type, name):
      2..94      +  CDS            lacI (fragment): lac repressor; lacI; The lac repressor binds to the lac operator to inhibit transcription in E. coli. This inhibition can be relieved by adding lactose or isopropyl-β-D-thiogalactopyranoside (IPTG).
    107..128     +  protein_bind   CAP binding site: CAP binding activates transcription in the presence of cAMP. E. coli catabolite activator protein
    143..173     +  promoter       lac promoter: promoter for the E. coli lac operon
    181..197     +  protein_bind   lac operator: The lac repressor binds to the lac operator to inhibit transcription in E. coli. This inhibition can be relieved by adding lactose or isopropyl-β-D-thiogalactopyranoside (IPTG). lac repressor encoded by lacI
    258..388     -  repeat_region  AAV2 ITR (fragment): inverted terminal repeat of adeno-associated virus serotype 2 inverted
   1239..1371    +  intron         chimeric intron: chimera between introns from human β-globin and immunoglobulin heavy chain genes
   1416..1434    +  promoter       T7 promoter: promoter for bacteriophage T7 RNA polymerase
   1461..1559    +  CDS            LCK (fragment): LCK_HUMAN - Experimental evidence at protein level: Swiss-Prot protein existence level 1. Non-receptor tyrosine-protein kinase that plays an essential role in the selection and maturation of developing T-cells in the thymus and in the function of mature T-cells. Plays a key role in T- cell antigen receptor (TCR)-linked signal transduction pathways. Constitutively associated with the cytoplasmic portions of the CD4 and CD8 surface receptors. Association of the TCR with a peptide antigen- bound MHC complex facilitates the interaction of CD4 and CD8 with MHC class II and class I molecules, respec
   3294..3882    +  misc_feature   WPRE: woodchuck hepatitis virus posttranscriptional regulatory element
   3946..4067    -  polyA_signal   SV40 poly(A) signal: SV40 polyadenylation signal
   4090..4158    -  CDS            large T antigen (fragment): large T antigen from SV40 (simian virus 40)
   4229..4359    +  repeat_region  AAV2 ITR (fragment): inverted terminal repeat of adeno-associated virus serotype 2 inverted
   4373..4530    +  CDS            lacZα (fragment): LacZα fragment of β-galactosidase; lacZ fragment
   4535..4963    +  rep_origin     f1 ori (sequence partly withheld): f1 bacteriophage origin of replication; arrow indicates direction of (+) strand synthesis
   5016..5120    +  promoter       AmpR promoter: bla
   5121..5981    +  CDS            AmpR: β-lactamase; bla; confers resistance to ampicillin, carbenicillin, and related antibiotics
   6152..6740    +  rep_origin     ori: high-copy-number ColE1/pMB1/pBR322/pUC origin of replication
