[The description below was written by a language model from this plasmid's Addgene catalogue record and pLannotate feature annotations shown in this document.]
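Description:
pZac2.1 gfaABC1D-Lck-13xLinker-BioID2-BioID2-HA is a 6.9 kb AAV transfer (cis) plasmid built on the pZac2.1 backbone and designed to express a plasma-membrane-targeted proximity-labelling enzyme in astrocytes. It is propagated in E. coli through a high-copy ColE1/pUC-type origin with ampicillin selection (AmpR under its own bla promoter). It also carries an f1 origin and leftover lac-region sequences (lacI and lacZα fragments, lac promoter and operator) from the parental cloning vector. The record lists a recombination-deficient growth strain, a common choice for keeping the repeat-containing ITRs stable.

The expression cassette lies between two AAV2 inverted terminal repeats, which allow the intervening DNA to be packaged into recombinant AAV particles. According to the catalogue entry, transcription is driven by gfaABC1D, a compact GFAP-derived astrocyte-selective promoter. The feature table does not annotate it, but it presumably occupies the unannotated stretch between the upstream ITR and the chimeric β-globin/immunoglobulin intron. A T7 promoter sits just before the coding region and matches the listed sequencing primer site. The roughly 1.8 kb insert begins with an N-terminal fragment of Lck, whose acylation motif anchors the fusion to the inner leaflet of the plasma membrane. This is followed by a 13x linker, BioID2 (the promiscuous biotin ligase from Aquifex aeolicus, named twice in the construct title) and a C-terminal HA tag. Of these insert parts, only the Lck fragment is annotated. A WPRE and an SV40 polyadenylation signal follow to enhance transcript stability and processing.

The construct is used for AAV delivery and in vivo biotinylation of proteins near the astrocyte plasma membrane, supporting subcompartment proteomic mapping.
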