Addgene plasmid #176741: pZac2.1 gfaABC1D-Lck-13xLinker-BioID2-BioID2-HA
Purpose: Expresses membrane bound biotin ligase, BioID2, in astrocytes
Depositing lab: Baljit Khakh. Depositing organization: University of California, Los Angeles (UCLA). Publication: Astrocyte-neuron subproteomes and obsessive-compulsive disorder mechanisms. Soto JS, Jami-Alahmadi Y, Chacon J, Moye SL, Diaz-Castro B, Wohlschlegel JA, Khakh BS. Nature. 2023 Apr;616(7958):764-773. doi: 10.1038/s41586-023-05927-7. Epub 2023 Apr 12. PubMed 37046092.
Backbone
  Vector backbone: PZac2.1
  Backbone manufacturer: Khakh lab
  Backbone size w/o insert (bp): 5104
  Total vector size (bp): 6921
  Vector type: Bacterial Expression, AAV
Growth in bacteria
  Bacterial resistance: Ampicillin, 100 μg/mL
  Growth temperature: 37°C
  Growth strain: NEB Stable
  Copy number: Unknown
Gene/Insert
  Gene/Insert name: Lck-13xLinker-BioID2-BioID2-HA (alt name: Lck-BioID2-HA)
  Species: Aquifex aeolicus
  Insert size (bp): 1817
  Promoter: gfaABC1D
  Tag / fusion protein: HA (C terminal on insert)
  Cloning method: Ligation Independent Cloning
  Sequencing primers: 5′ taatacgactcactatagg; 3′ gtggtttgtccaaactcatc
Resource information
  A portion of this plasmid was derived from a plasmid made by: Kyle Roux and Scott Soderling labs
Terms and licenses: Academic/Nonprofit Terms; Industry Terms: Not Available to Industry
How to cite: pZac2.1 gfaABC1D-Lck-13xLinker-BioID2-BioID2-HA was a gift from Baljit Khakh (Addgene plasmid # 176741 ; http://n2t.net/addgene:176741 ; RRID:Addgene_176741)
